>Addgene plasmid #122744 | pAC10019_pLX-Puro(1-100)-SspDnaB(N-S0)-IRES-TagBFP2 | depositor full sequence | sequence record 234246 | pAC10019_pLX-Puro(1-100)-SspDnaB(N-S0)-IRES-TagBFP2 sequence 9264 bps
CCCGGGGTTATTAATAGTAATCAATTACGGGGTCATTAGTTCATAGCCCATATATGGAGTTCCGCGTTAC
ATAACTTACGGTAAATGGCCCGCCTGGCTGACCGCCCAACGACCCCCGCCCATTGACGTCAATAATGACG
TATGTTCCCATAGTAACGCCAATAGGGACTTTCCATTGACGTCAATGGGTGGAGTATTTACGGTAAACTG
CCCACTTGGCAGTACATCAAGTGTATCATATGCCAAGTACGCCCCCTATTGACGTCAATGACGGTAAATG
GCCCGCCTGGCATTATGCCCAGTACATGACCTTATGGGACTTTCCTACTTGGCAGTACATCTACGTATTA
GTCATCGCTATTACCATGGTGATGCGGTTTTGGCAGTACATCAATGGGCGTGGATAGCGGTTTGACTCAC
GGGGATTTCCAAGTCTCCACCCCATTGACGTCAATGGGAGTTTGTTTTGGCACCAAAATCAACGGGACTT
TCCAAAATGTCGTAACAACTCCGCCCCATTGACGCAAATGGGCGGTAGGCGTGTACGGTGGGAGGTCTAT
ATAAGCAGAGCTCTCTGGCTAACTGTCGGGATCAACAAGTTTGTACAAAAAAGCAGGCTCCGAATTCACC
GGTGCCACCATGACCGAGTACAAGCCCACGGTGCGCCTCGCCACCCGCGACGACGTCCCCAGGGCCGTAC
GCACCCTCGCCGCCGCGTTCGCCGACTACCCCGCCACGCGCCACACCGTCGATCCGGACCGCCACATCGA
GCGGGTCACCGAGCTGCAAGAACTCTTCCTCACGCGCGTCGGGCTCGACATCGGCAAGGTGTGGGTCGCG
GACGACGGCGCCGCGGTGGCGGTCTGGACCACGCCGGAGAGCGTCGAAGCGGGGGCGGTGTTCGCCGAGA
TCGGCCCGCGCATGGCCGAGTTGAGCGGTTGTATCAGTGGCGACTCCCTGATCTCACTCGCAAGCACTGG
AAAGCGAGTTAGCATCAAGGACTTGCTGGACGAAAAGGATTTCGAAATTTGGGCAATCAATGAGCAGACC
ATGAAACTGGAGTCTGCAAAGGTGTCCCGGGTGTTTTGCACGGGTAAGAAGCTTGTTTATATCCTTAAAA
CTAGACTGGGCCGGACGATCAAAGCCACCGCGAACCACAGATTCTTGACAATCGACGGGTGGAAACGGCT
GGACGAACTGAGCTTGAAGGAGCACATCGCCCTTCCTCGGAAGCTCGAGTCATCTTCCCTGCAGCTGTGA
TTAATTAAGAATTCGACCCAGCTTTCTTGTACAAAGTGGTTGGTAAGCCTATCCCTAACCCTCTCCTCGG
TCTCGATTCTACGTAGTAATGAGCTAGCAGTCTCGAGGTTAACGAATTCCGCCCCCCCCCTAACGTTACT
GGCCGAAGCCGCTTGGAATAAGGCCGGTGTGCGCTTGTCTATATGTTATTTTCCACCATATTGCCGTCTT
TTGGCAATGTGAGGGCCCGGAAACCTGGCCCTGTCTTCTTGACGAGCATTCCTAGGGGTCTTTCCCCTCT
CGCCAAAGGAATGCAAGGTCTGTTGAATGTCGTGAAGGAAGCAGTTCCTCTGGAAGCTTCTTGAAGACAA
ACAACGTCTGTAGCGACCCTTTGCAGGCAGCGGAACCCCCCACCTGGCGACAGGTGCCCCTGCGGCCAAA
AGCCACGTGTATAAGATACACCTGCAAAGGCGGCACAACCCCAGTGCCACGTTGTGAGTTGGATAGTTGT
GGAAAGAGTCAAATGGCTCTCCTCAAGCGTATTCAACAAGGGGCTGAAGGATGCCCAGAAGGTACCCCAT
TGTATGGGATCTGATCTGGGGCCTCGGTGCACATGCTTTACATGTGTTTAGTCGAGGTTAAAAAAACGTC
TAGGCCCCCCGAACCACGGGGACGTGGTTTTCCTTTGAAAAACACGATAATACCATGGCCATGAGCGAGC
TGATTAAGGAGAACATGCACATGAAGCTGTACATGGAGGGCACCGTGGACAACCATCACTTCAAGTGCAC
ATCCGAGGGCGAAGGCAAGCCCTACGAGGGCACCCAGACCATGAGAATCAAGGTGGTCGAGGGCGGCCCT
CTCCCCTTCGCCTTCGACATCCTGGCTACTAGCTTCCTCTACGGCAGCAAGACCTTCATCAACCACACCC
AGGGCATCCCCGACTTCTTCAAGCAGTCCTTCCCTGAGGGCTTCACATGGGAGAGAGTCACCACATACGA
AGACGGGGGCGTGCTGACCGCTACCCAGGACACCAGCCTCCAGGACGGCTGCCTCATCTACAACGTCAAG
ATCAGAGGGGTGAACTTCACATCCAACGGCCCTGTGATGCAGAAGAAAACACTCGGCTGGGAGGCCTTCA
CCGAGACGCTGTACCCCGCTGACGGCGGCCTGGAAGGCAGAAACGACATGGCCCTGAAGCTCGTGGGCGG
GAGCCATCTGATCGCAAACATCAAGACCACATATAGATCCAAGAAACCCGCTAAGAACCTCAAGATGCCT
GGCGTCTACTATGTGGACTACAGACTGGAAAGAATCAAGGAGGCCAACAACGAGACCTACGTCGAGCAGC
ACGAGGTGGCAGTGGCCAGATACTGCGACCTCCCTAGCAAACTGGGGCACAAGCTTAATTAACACCGGTG
GCGCGTTAAGTCGACAATCAACCTCTGGATTACAAAATTTGTGAAAGATTGACTGGTATTCTTAACTATG
TTGCTCCTTTTACGCTATGTGGATACGCTGCTTTAATGCCTTTGTATCATGCTATTGCTTCCCGTATGGC
TTTCATTTTCTCCTCCTTGTATAAATCCTGGTTGCTGTCTCTTTATGAGGAGTTGTGGCCCGTTGTCAGG
CAACGTGGCGTGGTGTGCACTGTGTTTGCTGACGCAACCCCCACTGGTTGGGGCATTGCCACCACCTGTC
AGCTCCTTTCCGGGACTTTCGCTTTCCCCCTCCCTATTGCCACGGCGGAACTCATCGCCGCCTGCCTTGC
CCGCTGCTGGACAGGGGCTCGGCTGTTGGGCACTGACAATTCCGTGGTGTTGTCGGGGAAATCATCGTCC
TTTCCTTGGCTGCTCGCCTGTGTTGCCACCTGGATTCTGCGCGGGACGTCCTTCTGCTACGTCCCTTCGG
CCCTCAATCCAGCGGACCTTCCTTCCCGCGGCCTGCTGCCGGCTCTGCGGCCTCTTCCGCGTCTTCGCCT
TCGCCCTCAGACGAGTCGGATCTCCCTTTGGGCCGCCTCCCCGCGTCGACTTTAAGACCAATGACTTACA
AGGCAGCTGTAGATCTTAGCCACTTTTTAAAAGAAAAGGGGGGACTGGAAGGGCTAATTCACTCCCAACG
AAGACAAGATCTGCTTTTTGCTTGTACTGGGTCTCTCTGGTTAGACCAGATCTGAGCCTGGGAGCTCTCT
GGCTAACTAGGGAACCCACTGCTTAAGCCTCAATAAAGCTTGCCTTGAGTGCTTCAAGTAGTGTGTGCCC
GTCTGTTGTGTGACTCTGGTAACTAGAGATCCCTCAGACCCTTTTAGTCAGTGTGGAAAATCTCTAGCAG
TACGTATAGTAGTTCATGTCATCTTATTATTCAGTATTTATAACTTGCAAAGAAATGAATATCAGAGAGT
GAGAGGAACTTGTTTATTGCAGCTTATAATGGTTACAAATAAAGCAATAGCATCACAAATTTCACAAATA
AAGCATTTTTTTCACTGCATTCTAGTTGTGGTTTGTCCAAACTCATCAATGTATCTTATCATGTCTGGCT
CTAGCTATCCCGCCCCTAACTCCGCCCATCCCGCCCCTAACTCCGCCCAGTTCCGCCCATTCTCCGCCCC
ATGGCTGACTAATTTTTTTTATTTATGCAGAGGCCGAGGCCGCCTCGGCCTCTGAGCTATTCCAGAAGTA
GTGAGGAGGCTTTTTTGGAGGCCTAGGGACGTACCCAATTCGCCCTATAGTGAGTCGTATTACGCGCGCT
CACTGGCCGTCGTTTTACAACGTCGTGACTGGGAAAACCCTGGCGTTACCCAACTTAATCGCCTTGCAGC
ACATCCCCCTTTCGCCAGCTGGCGTAATAGCGAAGAGGCCCGCACCGATCGCCCTTCCCAACAGTTGCGC
AGCCTGAATGGCGAATGGG
[124 nt withheld, positions 4150-4273]
C
[91 nt withheld, positions 4275-4365]
A
[49 nt withheld, positions 4367-4415]
CCTTTGACGTTGGAGTCCACGTTCTTT
[37 nt withheld, positions 4443-4479]
ACCCTATCTCGGTCTATTCTTTTGATTTATAAGGGATTTTGCCGATTTCGGCCTATTGGTTAAAAAATGA
GCTGATTTAACAAAAATTTAACGCGAATTTTAACAAAATATTAACGCTTACAATTTAGGTGGCACTTTTC
GGGGAAATGTGCGCGGAACCCCTATTTGTTTATTTTTCTAAATACATTCAAATATGTATCCGCTCATGAG
ACAATAACCCTGATAAATGCTTCAATAATATTGAAAAAGGAAGAGTATGAGTATTCAACATTTCCGTGTC
GCCCTTATTCCCTTTTTTGCGGCATTTTGCCTTCCTGTTTTTGCTCACCCAGAAACGCTGGTGAAAGTAA
AAGATGCTGAAGATCAGTTGGGTGCACGAGTGGGTTACATCGAACTGGATCTCAACAGCGGTAAGATCCT
TGAGAGTTTTCGCCCCGAAGAACGTTTTCCAATGATGAGCACTTTTAAAGTTCTGCTATGTGGCGCGGTA
TTATCCCGTATTGACGCCGGGCAAGAGCAACTCGGTCGCCGCATACACTATTCTCAGAATGACTTGGTTG
AGTACTCACCAGTCACAGAAAAGCATCTTACGGATGGCATGACAGTAAGAGAATTATGCAGTGCTGCCAT
AACCATGAGTGATAACACTGCGGCCAACTTACTTCTGACAACGATCGGAGGACCGAAGGAGCTAACCGCT
TTTTTGCACAACATGGGGGATCATGTAACTCGCCTTGATCGTTGGGAACCGGAGCTGAATGAAGCCATAC
CAAACGACGAGCGTGACACCACGATGCCTGTAGCAATGGCAACAACGTTGCGCAAACTATTAACTGGCGA
ACTACTTACTCTAGCTTCCCGGCAACAATTAATAGACTGGATGGAGGCGGATAAAGTTGCAGGACCACTT
CTGCGCTCGGCCCTTCCGGCTGGCTGGTTTATTGCTGATAAATCTGGAGCCGGTGAGCGTGGGTCTCGCG
GTATCATTGCAGCACTGGGGCCAGATGGTAAGCCCTCCCGTATCGTAGTTATCTACACGACGGGGAGTCA
GGCAACTATGGATGAACGAAATAGACAGATCGCTGAGATAGGTGCCTCACTGATTAAGCATTGGTAACTG
TCAGACCAAGTTTACTCATATATACTTTAGATTGATTTAAAACTTCATTTTTAATTTAAAAGGATCTAGG
TGAAGATCCTTTTTGATAATCTCATGACCAAAATCCCTTAACGTGAGTTTTCGTTCCACTGAGCGTCAGA
CCCCGTAGAAAAGATCAAAGGATCTTCTTGAGATCCTTTTTTTCTGCGCGTAATCTGCTGCTTGCAAACA
AAAAAACCACCGCTACCAGCGGTGGTTTGTTTGCCGGATCAAGAGCTACCAACTCTTTTTCCGAAGGTAA
CTGGCTTCAGCAGAGCGCAGATACCAAATACTGTTCTTCTAGTGTAGCCGTAGTTAGGCCACCACTTCAA
GAACTCTGTAGCACCGCCTACATACCTCGCTCTGCTAATCCTGTTACCAGTGGCTGCTGCCAGTGGCGAT
AAGTCGTGTCTTACCGGGTTGGACTCAAGACGATAGTTACCGGATAAGGCGCAGCGGTCGGGCTGAACGG
GGGGTTCGTGCACACAGCCCAGCTTGGAGCGAACGACCTACACCGAACTGAGATACCTACAGCGTGAGCT
ATGAGAAAGCGCCACGCTTCCCGAAGGGAGAAAGGCGGACAGGTATCCGGTAAGCGGCAGGGTCGGAACA
GGAGAGCGCACGAGGGAGCTTCCAGGGGGAAACGCCTGGTATCTTTATAGTCCTGTCGGGTTTCGCCACC
TCTGACTTGAGCGTCGATTTTTGTGATGCTCGTCAGGGGGGCGGAGCCTATGGAAAAACGCCAGCAACGC
GGCCTTTTTACGGTTCCTGGCCTTTTGCTGGCCTTTTGCTCACATGTTCTTTCCTGCGTTATCCCCTGAT
TCTGTGGATAACCGTATTACCGCCTTTGAGTGAGCTGATACCGCTCGCCGCAGCCGAACGACCGAGCGCA
GCGAGTCAGTGAGCGAGGAAGCGGAAGAGCGCCCAATACGCAAACCGCCTCTCCCCGCGCGTTGGCCGAT
TCATTAATGCAGCTGGCACGACAGGTTTCCCGACTGGAAAGCGGGCAGTGAGCGCAACGCAATTAATGTG
AGTTAGCTCACTCATTAGGCACCCCAGGCTTTACACTTTATGCTTCCGGCTCGTATGTTGTGTGGAATTG
TGAGCGGATAACAATTTCACACAGGAAACAGCTATGACCATGATTACGCCAAGCGCGCAATTAACCCTCA
CTAAAGGGAACAAAAGCTGGAGCTGCAAGCTTAATGTAGTCTTATGCAATACTCTTGTAGTCTTGCAACA
TGGTAACGATGAGTTAGCAACATGCCTTACAAGGAGAGAAAAAGCACCGTGCATGCCGATTGGTGGAAGT
AAGGTGGTACGATCGTGCCTTATTAGGAAGGCAACAGACGGGTCTGACATGGATTGGACGAACCACTGAA
TTGCCGCATTGCAGAGATATTGTATTTAAGTGCCTAGCTCGATACATAAACGGGTCTCTCTGGTTAGACC
AGATCTGAGCCTGGGAGCTCTCTGGCTAACTAGGGAACCCACTGCTTAAGCCTCAATAAAGCTTGCCTTG
AGTGCTTCAAGTAGTGTGTGCCCGTCTGTTGTGTGACTCTGGTAACTAGAGATCCCTCAGACCCTTTTAG
TCAGTGTGGAAAATCTCTAGCAGTGGCGCCCGAACAGGGACTTGAAAGCGAAAGGGAAACCAGAGGAGCT
CTCTCGACGCAGGACTCGGCTTGCTGAAGCGCGCACGGCAAGAGGCGAGGGGCGGCGACTGGTGAGTACG
CCAAAAATTTTGACTAGCGGAGGCTAGAAGGAGAGAGATGGGTGCGAGAGCGTCAGTATTAAGCGGGGGA
GAATTAGATCGCGATGGGAAAAAATTCGGTTAAGGCCAGGGGGAAAGAAAAAATATAAATTAAAACATAT
AGTATGGGCAAGCAGGGAGCTAGAACGATTCGCAGTTAATCCTGGCCTGTTAGAAACATCAGAAGGCTGT
AGACAAATACTGGGACAGCTACAACCATCCCTTCAGACAGGATCAGAAGAACTTAGATCATTATATAATA
CAGTAGCAACCCTCTATTGTGTGCATCAAAGGATAGAGATAAAAGACACCAAGGAAGCTTTAGACAAGAT
AGAGGAAGAGCAAAACAAAAGTAAGACCACCGCACAGCAAGCGGCCGCTGATCTTCAGACCTGGAGGAGG
AGATATGAGGGACAATTGGAGAAGTGAATTATATAAATATAAAGTAGTAAAAATTGAACCATTAGGAGTA
GCACCCACCAAGGCAAAGAGAAGAGTGGTGCAGAGAGAAAAAAGAGCAGTGGGAATAGGAGCTTTGTTCC
TTGGGTTCTTGGGAGCAGCAGGAAGCACTATGGGCGCAGCGTCAATGACGCTGACGGTACAGGCCAGACA
ATTATTGTCTGGTATAGTGCAGCAGCAGAACAATTTGCTGAGGGCTATTGAGGCGCAACAGCATCTGTTG
CAACTCACAGTCTGGGGCATCAAGCAGCTCCAGGCAAGAATCCTGGCTGTGGAAAGATACCTAAAGGATC
AACAGCTCCTGGGGATTTGGGGTTGCTCTGGAAAACTCATTTGCACCACTGCTGTGCCTTGGAATGCTAG
TTGGAGTAATAAATCTCTGGAACAGATTTGGAATCACACGACCTGGATGGAGTGGGACAGAGAAATTAAC
AATTACACAAGCTTAATACACTCCTTAATTGAAGAATCGCAAAACCAGCAAGAAAAGAATGAACAAGAAT
TATTGGAATTAGATAAATGGGCAAGTTTGTGGAATTGGTTTAACATAACAAATTGGCTGTGGTATATAAA
ATTATTCATAATGATAGTAGGAGGCTTGGTAGGTTTAAGAATAGTTTTTGCTGTACTTTCTATAGTGAAT
AGAGTTAGGCAGGGATATTCACCATTATCGTTTCAGACCCACCTCCCAACCCCGAGGGGACCCTTGCGCC
TTTTCCAAGGCAGCCCTGGGTTTGCGCAGGGACGCGGCTGCTCTGGGCGTGGTTCCGGGAAACGCAGCGG
CGCCGACCCTGGGTCTCGCACATTCTTCACGTCCGTTCGCAGCGTCACCCGGATCTTCGCCGCTACCCTT
GTGGGCCCCCCGGCGACGCTTCCTGCTCCGCCCCTAAGTCGGGAAGGTTCCTTGCGGTTCGCGGCGTGCC
GGACGTGACAAACGGAAGCCGCACGTCTCACTAGTACCCTCGCAGACGGACAGCGCCAGGGAGCAATGGC
AGCGCGCCGACCGCGATGGGCTGTGGCCAATAGCGGCTGCTCAGCAGGGCGCGCCGAGAGCAGCGGCCGG
GAAGGGGCGGTGCGGGAGGCGGGGTGTGGGGCGGTAGTGTGGGCCCTGTTCCTGCCCGCGCGGTGTTCCG
CATTCTGCAAGCCTCCGGAGCGCACGTCGGCAGTCGGCTCCCTCGTTGACCGAATCACCGACCTCTCTCC
CCAGGGGGTACCCAGCTGTCTAGAGAATTCTAGATCTTGAGACAAATGGCAGTATTCATCCACAATTTTA
AAAGAAAAGGGGGGATTGGGGGGTACAGTGCAGGGGAAAGAATAGTAGACATAATAGCAACAGACATACA
AACTAAAGAATTACAAAAACAAATTACAAAAATTCAAAATTTTCGGGTTTATTACAGGGACAGCAGAGAT
CCACTTTGGCGCCGGCTCGAGGGGG
Features (pLannotate 1.2.2; 33 found; start..end, strand, type, name):
     65..368     +  enhancer       CMV enhancer: human cytomegalovirus immediate early enhancer
    369..572     +  promoter       CMV promoter: human cytomegalovirus (CMV) immediate early promoter
    595..619     +  protein_bind   attB1: mutant version of attB; recombination site for the Gateway® BP reaction BP Clonase™
    640..940     +  CDS            PuroR (fragment): puromycin N-acetyltransferase; pac from Streptomyces; confers resistance to puromycin
    916..1257    +  CDS            dnaB (fragment): DNAB_SYNY3 - Experimental evidence at protein level: Swiss-Prot protein existence level 1. Participates in initiation and elongation during chromosome replication; it exhibits DNA-dependent ATPase activity. From Synechocystis sp. (strain PCC 6803 / Kazusa).
   1276..1300    -  protein_bind   attB2: mutant version of attB; recombination site for the Gateway® BP reaction BP Clonase™
   1302..1343    +  CDS            V5 tag: epitope tag from simian virus 5
   1382..1951    +  misc_feature   IRES2: internal ribosome entry site (IRES) of the encephalomyocarditis virus (EMCV)
   1951..2652    +  CDS            TagBFP: monomeric blue fluorescent protein mammalian codon-optimized
   2676..3264    +  misc_feature   WPRE: woodchuck hepatitis virus posttranscriptional regulatory element
   3315..3334    +  misc_feature   cPPT/CTS (fragment): central polypurine tract and central termination sequence of HIV-1
   3336..3569    +  LTR            3' LTR (ΔU3): self-inactivating 3' long terminal repeat (LTR) from HIV-1
   3647..3768    +  polyA_signal   SV40 poly(A) signal: SV40 polyadenylation signal
   3808..3943    +  rep_origin     SV40 ori: SV40 origin of replication
   3964..3982    -  promoter       T7 promoter: promoter for bacteriophage T7 RNA polymerase
   3990..4145    +  CDS            lacZα (fragment): LacZα fragment of β-galactosidase; lacZ fragment
   4150..4578    +  rep_origin     f1 ori (sequence partly withheld): f1 bacteriophage origin of replication; arrow indicates direction of (+) strand synthesis
   4631..4735    +  promoter       AmpR promoter: bla
   4736..5596    +  CDS            AmpR: β-lactamase; bla; confers resistance to ampicillin, carbenicillin, and related antibiotics
   5767..6355    +  rep_origin     ori: high-copy-number ColE1/pMB1/pBR322/pUC origin of replication
   6538..6630    +  CDS            lacI (fragment): lac repressor; lacI; The lac repressor binds to the lac operator to inhibit transcription in E. coli. This inhibition can be relieved by adding lactose or isopropyl-β-D-thiogalactopyranoside (IPTG).
   6643..6664    +  protein_bind   CAP binding site: CAP binding activates transcription in the presence of cAMP. E. coli catabolite activator protein
   6679..6709    +  promoter       lac promoter: promoter for the E. coli lac operon
   6717..6733    +  protein_bind   lac operator: The lac repressor binds to the lac operator to inhibit transcription in E. coli. This inhibition can be relieved by adding lactose or isopropyl-β-D-thiogalactopyranoside (IPTG). lac repressor encoded by lacI
   6778..6796    +  promoter       T3 promoter: promoter for bacteriophage T3 RNA polymerase
   6824..7050    +  promoter       RSV promoter: Rous sarcoma virus enhancer/promoter
   7051..7231    +  LTR            5' LTR (truncated): truncated 5' long terminal repeat (LTR) from HIV-1
   7278..7403    +  misc_feature   HIV-1 Ψ: packaging signal of human immunodeficiency virus type 1
   7387..7750    +  CDS            HIV-1 gag (fragment): gag protein from human immunodeficiency virus 1; gag
   7896..8129    +  misc_feature   RRE: The Rev response element (RRE) of HIV-1 allows for Rev-dependent mRNA export from the nucleus to the cytoplasm.
   8506..8532    +  CDS            Rev (fragment): human immunodeficiency virus 1 (HIV-1) Rev protein; rev; enhances nuclear export of unspliced and incompletely spliced viral mRNAs
   8533..9033    +  promoter       hPGK promoter: human phosphoglycerate kinase 1 promoter
   9095..9212    +  misc_feature   cPPT/CTS: central polypurine tract and central termination sequence of HIV-1
