[The description below was written by a language model from this plasmid's Addgene catalogue record and pLannotate feature annotations shown in this document.]
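Description:
pAC10019_pLX-Puro(1-100)-SspDnaB(N-S0)-IRES-TagBFP2 is a 9,264 bp third-generation-style, self-inactivating HIV-1 lentiviral vector for mammalian expression. It was made by Gateway recombination into the pLX-DEST-IRES-TagBFP2 destination backbone. In bacteria it is maintained through a high-copy ColE1/pUC origin and selected with ampicillin (AmpR/bla). An f1 ori, an SV40 ori, and remnants of lac and T7/T3 cloning elements are also annotated. The viral framework consists of an RSV promoter-driven truncated 5' LTR, the Ψ packaging signal with a partial gag sequence, the RRE, cPPT/CTS, WPRE, and a ΔU3 3' LTR followed by an SV40 poly(A) signal. Together these allow the genome to be packaged when helper functions are supplied in trans, and integration then yields a transcriptionally inactivated LTR.

The payload is a bicistronic cassette driven by the CMV enhancer/promoter. Between attB1 and attB2 lies a synthetic fusion of the first 100 residues of puromycin N-acetyltransferase to the N-terminal portion (N-S0) of the Synechocystis sp. DnaB intein. A V5 tag is annotated just downstream of attB2, but the record does not say whether it is translated in frame. An EMCV IRES then drives TagBFP2, so transduced cells are marked with blue fluorescence. An hPGK promoter is also annotated upstream of the cPPT and CMV elements; the record does not state its role.

This plasmid belongs to a split selectable marker system. The puromycin-resistance fragment is presumably inactive alone and would be restored by intein-mediated protein trans-splicing with a complementary C-terminal half delivered on a partner vector. One antibiotic could then select for cells co-transduced with both constructs.
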