Addgene plasmid #122744: pAC10019_pLX-Puro(1-100)-SspDnaB(N-S0)-IRES-TagBFP2
Purpose: Plasmid 19:Lentiviral vector encoding Puro(1-100)-SspDnaB(N-S0)and TagBFP2
Depositing lab: Albert Cheng. Publication: Split Selectable Markers. Jillette N, Du M, Cheng AW. bioRxiv 452979 10.1101/452979.
Backbone
  Vector backbone: pAC10094_pLX-DEST-IRES-TagBFP2 (Addgene# 122814)
  Vector type: Mammalian Expression, Lentiviral
  Selectable markers: Puro(1-100)-SspDnaB(N-S0)
Growth in bacteria
  Bacterial resistance: Ampicillin, 100 μg/mL
  Growth temperature: 30°C
  Growth strain: NEB Stable
  Copy number: Unknown
Gene/Insert
  Gene/Insert name: Puro(1-100)-SspDnaB(N-S0)
  Species: Synthetic
  Cloning method: Gateway Cloning
  Sequencing primers: 5′ CMV-Forward; 3′ IRES-R
Terms and licenses: Academic/Nonprofit Terms; Industry Terms: Not Available to Industry
Depositor comments: Please visit https://www.biorxiv.org/content/10.1101/452979v2 for BioRxiv preprint.
How to cite: pAC10019_pLX-Puro(1-100)-SspDnaB(N-S0)-IRES-TagBFP2 was a gift from Albert Cheng (Addgene plasmid # 122744)
